>Addgene plasmid #116184 | pHAGE-BRAF-M517I | addgene full sequence | sequence record 250697 | Addgene NGS Result
CGGGTTTATTACAGGGACAGCAGAGATCCAGTTTGGACTAGTCGTGAGGCTCCGGTGCCCGTCAGTGGGC
AGAGCGCACATCGCCCACAGTCCCCGAGAAGTTGGGGGGAGGGGTCGGCAATTGAACCGGTGCCTAGAGA
AGGTGGCGCGGGGTAAACTGGGAAAGTGATGTCGTGTACTGGCTCCGCCTTTTTCCCGAGGGTGGGGGAG
AACCGTATATAAGTGCAGTAGTCGCCGTGAACGTTCTTTTTCGCAACGGGTTTGCCGCCAGAACACAGGT
AAGTGCCGTGTGTGGTTCCCGCGGGCCTGGCCTCTTTACGGGTTATGGCCCTTGCGTGCCTTGAATTACT
TCCACCTGGCTGCAGTACGTGATTCTTGATCCCGAGCTTCGGGTTGGAAGTGGGTGGGAGAGTTCGAGGC
CTTGCGCTTAAGGAGCCCCTTCGCCTCGTGCTTGAGTTGAGGCCTGGCCTGGGCGCTGGGGCCGCCGCGT
GCGAATCTGGTGGCACCTTCGCGCCTGTCTCGCTGCTTTCGATAAGTCTCTAGCCATTTAAAATTTTTGA
TGACCTGCTGCGACGCTTTTTTTCTGGCAAGATAGTCTTGTAAATGCGGGCCAAGATCTGCACACTGGTA
TTTCGGTTTTTGGGGCCGCGGGCGGCGACGGGGCCCGTGCGTCCCAGCGCACATGTTCGGCGAGGCGGGG
CCTGCGAGCGCGGCCACCGAGAATCGGACGGGGGTAGTCTCAAGCTGGCCGGCCTGCTCTGGTGCCTGGC
CTCGCGCCGCCGTGTATCGCCCCGCCCTGGGCGGCAAGGCTGGCCCGGTCGGCACCAGTTGCGTGAGCGG
AAAGATGGCCGCTTCCCGGCCCTGCTGCAGGGAGCTCAAAATGGAGGACGCGGCGCTCGGGAGAGCGGGC
GGGTGAGTCACCCACACAAAGGAAAAGGGCCTTTCCGTCCTCAGCCGTCGCTTCATGTGACTCCACGGAG
TACCGGGCGCCGTCCAGGCACCTCGATTAGTTCTCGAGCTTTTGGAGTACGTCGTCTTTAGGTTGGGGGG
AGGGGTTTTATGCGATGGAGTTTCCCCACACTGAGTGGGTGGAGACTGAAGTTAGGCCAGCTTGGCACTT
GATGTAATTCTCCTTGGAATTTGCCCTTTTTGAGTTTGGATCTTGGTTCATTCTCAAGCCTCAGACAGTG
GTTCAAAGTTTTTTTCTTCCATTTCAGGTGTCGTGAAGCGGCCCTGCAGATATCAACAAGTTTGTACAAA
AAAGCAGGCACCATGGCGGCGCTGAGCGGTGGCGGTGGTGGCGGCGCGGAGCCGGGCCAGGCTCTGTTCA
ACGGGGACATGGAGCCCGAGGCCGGCGCCGGCGCCGGCGCCGCGGCCTCTTCGGCTGCGGACCCTGCCAT
TCCGGAGGAGGTGTGGAATATCAAACAAATGATTAAGTTGACACAGGAACATATAGAGGCCCTATTGGAC
AAATTTGGTGGGGAGCATAATCCACCATCAATATATCTGGAGGCCTATGAAGAATACACCAGCAAGCTAG
ATGCACTCCAACAAAGAGAACAACAGTTATTGGAATCTCTGGGGAACGGAACTGATTTTTCTGTTTCTAG
CTCTGCATCAATGGATACCGTTACATCTTCTTCCTCTTCTAGCCTTTCAGTGCTACCTTCATCTCTTTCA
GTTTTTCAAAATCCCACAGATGTGGCACGGAGCAACCCCAAGTCACCACAAAAACCTATCGTTAGAGTCT
TCCTGCCCAACAAACAGAGGACAGTGGTACCTGCAAGGTGTGGAGTTACAGTCCGAGACAGTCTAAAGAA
AGCACTGATGATGAGAGGTCTAATCCCAGAGTGCTGTGCTGTTTACAGAATTCAGGATGGAGAGAAGAAA
CCAATTGGTTGGGACACTGATATTTCCTGGCTTACTGGAGAAGAATTGCATGTGGAAGTGTTGGAGAATG
TTCCACTTACAACACACAACTTTGTACGAAAAACGTTTTTCACCTTAGCATTTTGTGACTTTTGTCGAAA
GCTGCTTTTCCAGGGTTTCCGCTGTCAAACATGTGGTTATAAATTTCACCAGCGTTGTAGTACAGAAGTT
CCACTGATGTGTGTTAATTATGACCAACTTGATTTGCTGTTTGTCTCCAAGTTCTTTGAACACCACCCAA
TACCACAGGAAGAGGCGTCCTTAGCAGAGACTGCCCTAACATCTGGATCATCCCCTTCCGCACCCGCCTC
GGACTCTATTGGGCCCCAAATTCTCACCAGTCCGTCTCCTTCAAAATCCATTCCAATTCCACAGCCCTTC
CGACCAGCAGATGAAGATCATCGAAATCAATTTGGGCAACGAGACCGATCCTCATCAGCTCCCAATGTGC
ATATAAACACAATAGAACCTGTCAATATTGATGACTTGATTAGAGACCAAGGATTTCGTGGTGATGGAGG
ATCAACCACAGGTTTGTCTGCTACCCCCCCTGCCTCATTACCTGGCTCACTAACTAACGTGAAAGCCTTA
CAGAAATCTCCAGGACCTCAGCGAGAAAGGAAGTCATCTTCATCCTCAGAAGACAGGAATCGAATGAAAA
CACTTGGTAGACGGGACTCGAGTGATGATTGGGAGATTCCTGATGGGCAGATTACAGTGGGACAAAGAAT
TGGATCTGGATCATTTGGAACAGTCTACAAGGGAAAGTGGCATGGTGATGTGGCAGTGAAAATGTTGAAT
GTGACAGCACCTACACCTCAGCAGTTACAAGCCTTCAAAAATGAAGTAGGAGTACTCAGGAAAACACGAC
ATGTGAATATCCTACTCTTCATTGGCTATTCCACAAAGCCACAACTGGCTATTGTTACCCAGTGGTGTGA
GGGCTCCAGCTTGTATCACCATCTCCATATCATTGAGACCAAATTTGAGATGATCAAACTTATAGATATT
GCACGACAGACTGCACAGGGCATGGATTACTTACACGCCAAGTCAATCATCCACAGAGACCTCAAGAGTA
ATAATATATTTCTTCATGAAGACCTCACAGTAAAAATAGGTGATTTTGGTCTAGCTACAGTGAAATCTCG
ATGGAGTGGGTCCCATCAGTTTGAACAGTTGTCTGGATCCATTTTGTGGATGGCACCAGAAGTCATCAGA
ATGCAAGATAAAAATCCATACAGCTTTCAGTCAGATGTATATGCATTTGGAATTGTTCTGTATGAATTGA
TGACTGGACAGTTACCTTATTCAAACATCAACAACAGGGACCAGATAATTTTTATGGTGGGACGAGGATA
CCTGTCTCCAGATCTCAGTAAGGTACGGAGTAACTGTCCAAAAGCCATGAAGAGATTAATGGCAGAGTGC
CTCAAAAAGAAAAGAGATGAGAGACCACTCTTTCCCCAAATTCTCGCCTCTATTGAGCTGCTGGCCCGCT
CATTGCCAAAAATTCACCGCAGTGCATCAGAACCCTCCTTGAATCGGGCTGGTTTCCAAACAGAGGATTT
TAGTCTATATGCTTGTGCTTCTCCAAAAACACCCATCCAGGCAGGGGGATATGGTGCGTTTCCTGTCCAC
TAGAACCCAGCTTTCTTGTACAAAGTGGTGATATCCAATTAACCCTCACTAAAGGGTTGAGAATTAGAAT
TTGATAAAGCCCTATAGTGAGTCGTATTACCACCCAACTTTTCTATACAAAGTGGTTGATATCCAGCACA
GTGGCGGCCGCTCGAGTCTAGAGGGCCCGCGGTTCGAAGGTAAGCCTATCCCTAACCCTCTCCTCGGTCT
CGATTCTACGCGTACCGGTTAGTAATGAGATCCCTCCCCCCCCCCTAACGTTACTGGCCGAAGCCGCTTG
GAATAAGGCCGGTGTGCGTTTGTCTATATGTTATTTTCCACCATATTGCCGTCTTTTGGCAATGTGAGGG
CCCGGAAACCTGGCCCTGTCTTCTTGACGAGCATTCCTAGGGGTCTTTCCCCTCTCGCCAAAGGAATGCA
AGGTCTGTTGAATGTCGTGAAGGAAGCAGTTCCTCTGGAAGCTTCTTGAAGACAAACAACGTCTGTAGCG
ACCCTTTGCAGGCAGCGGAACCCCCCACCTGGCGACAGGTGCCTCTGCGGCCAAAAGCCACGTGTATAAG
ATACACCTGCAAAGGCGGCACAACCCCAGTGCCACGTTGTGAGTTGGATAGTTGTGGAAAGAGTCAAATG
GCTCTCCTCAAGCGTATTCAACAAGGGGCTGAAGGATGCCCAGAAGGTACCCCATTGTATGGGATCTGAT
CTGGGGCCTCGGTGCACATGCTTTACATGTGTTTAGTCGAGGTTAAAAAAACGTCTAGGCCCCCCGAACC
ACGGGGACGTGGTTTTCCTTTGAAAAACACGATGATAATATGGCCACACATATGACCGAGTACAAGCCCA
CGGTGCGCCTCGCCACCCGCGACGACGTCCCCAGGGCCGTACGCACCCTCGCCGCCGCGTTCGCCGACTA
CCCCGCCACGCGCCACACCGTCGATCCGGACCGCCACATCGAGCGGGTCACCGAGCTGCAAGAACTCTTC
CTCACGCGCGTCGGGCTCGACATCGGCAAGGTGTGGGTCGCGGACGACGGCGCCGCGGTGGCGGTCTGGA
CCACGCCGGAGAGCGTCGAAGCGGGGGCGGTGTTCGCCGAGATCGGCCCGCGCATGGCCGAGTTGAGCGG
TTCCCGGCTGGCCGCGCAGCAACAGATGGAAGGCCTCCTGGCGCCGCACCGGCCCAAGGAGCCCGCGTGG
TTCCTGGCCACCGTCGGCGTCTCGCCCGACCACCAGGGCAAGGGTCTGGGCAGCGCCGTCGTGCTCCCCG
GAGTGGAGGCGGCCGAGCGCGCCGGGGTGCCCGCCTTCCTGGAGACCTCCGCGCCCCGCAACCTCCCCTT
CTACGAGCGGCTCGGCTTCACCGTCACCGCCGACGTCGAGGTGCCCGAAGGACCGCGCACCTGGTGCATG
ACCCGCAAGCCCGGTGCCTAAATCGATAGATCCTAATCAACCTCTGGATTACAAAATTTGTGAAAGATTG
ACTGGTATTCTTAACTATGTTGCTCCTTTTACGCTATGTGGATACGCTGCTTTAATGCCTTTGTATCATG
CTATTGCTTCCCGTATGGCTTTCATTTTCTCCTCCTTGTATAAATCCTGGTTGCTGTCTCTTTATGAGGA
GTTGTGGCCCGTTGTCAGGCAACGTGGCGTGGTGTGCACTGTGTTTGCTGACGCAACCCCCACTGGTTGG
GGCATTGCCACCACCTGTCAGCTCCTTTCCGGGACTTTCGCTTTCCCCCTCCCTATTGCCACGGCGGAAC
TCATCGCCGCCTGCCTTGCCCGCTGCTGGACAGGGGCTCGGCTGTTGGGCACTGACAATTCCGTGGTGTT
GTCGGGGAAATCATCGTCCTTTCCTTGGCTGCTCGCCTGTGTTGCCACCTGGATTCTGCGCGGGACGTCC
TTCTGCTACGTCCCTTCGGCCCTCAATCCAGCGGACCTTCCTTCCCGCGGCCTGCTGCCGGCTCTGCGGC
CTCTTCCGCGTCTTCGCCTTCGCCCTCAGACGAGTCGGATCTCCCTTTGGGCCGCCTCCCCGCCTGAGAT
CCTTTAAGACCAATGACTTACAAGGCAGCTGTAGATCTTAGCCACTTTTTAAAAGAAAAGGGGGGACTGG
AAGGGCTAATTCACTCCCAACGAAGACAAGATCTGCTTTTTGCTTGTACTGGGTCTCTCTGGTTAGACCA
GATCTGAGCCTGGGAGCTCTCTGGCTAACTAGGGAACCCACTGCTTAAGCCTCAATAAAGCTTGCCTTGA
GTGCTTCAAGTAGTGTGTGCCCGTCTGTTGTGTGACTCTGGTAACTAGAGATCCCTCAGACCCTTTTAGT
CAGTGTGGAAAATCTCTAGCAGTAGTAGTTCATGTCATCTTATTATTCAGTATTTATAACTTGCAAAGAA
ATGAATATCAGAGAGTGAGAGGCCCGGGTTAATTAAGGAAAGGGCTAGATCATTCTTGAAGACGAAAGGG
CCTCGTGATACGCCTATTTTTATAGGTTAATGTCATGATAATAATGGTTTCTTAGACGTCAGGTGGCACT
TTTCGGGGAAATGTGCGCGGAACCCCTATTTGTTTATTTTTCTAAATACATTCAAATATGTATCCGCTCA
TGAGACAATAACCCTGATAAATGCTTCAATAATATTGAAAAAGGAAGAGTATGAGTATTCAACATTTCCG
TGTCGCCCTTATTCCCTTTTTTGCGGCATTTTGCCTTCCTGTTTTTGCTCACCCAGAAACGCTGGTGAAA
GTAAAAGATGCTGAAGATCAGTTGGGTGCACGAGTGGGTTACATCGAACTGGATCTCAACAGCGGTAAGA
TCCTTGAGAGTTTTCGCCCCGAAGAACGTTTTCCAATGATGAGCACTTTTAAAGTTCTGCTATGTGGCGC
GGTATTATCCCGTGTTGACGCCGGGCAAGAGCAACTCGGTCGCCGCATACACTATTCTCAGAATGACTTG
GTTGAGTACTCACCAGTCACAGAAAAGCATCTTACGGATGGCATGACAGTAAGAGAATTATGCAGTGCTG
CCATAACCATGAGTGATAACACTGCGGCCAACTTACTTCTGACAACGATCGGAGGACCGAAGGAGCTAAC
CGCTTTTTTGCACAACATGGGGGATCATGTAACTCGCCTTGATCGTTGGGAACCGGAGCTGAATGAAGCC
ATACCAAACGACGAGCGTGACACCACGATGCCTGTAGCAATGGCAACAACGTTGCGCAAACTATTAACTG
GCGAACTACTTACTCTAGCTTCCCGGCAACAATTAATAGACTGGATGGAGGCGGATAAAGTTGCAGGACC
ACTTCTGCGCTCGGCCCTTCCGGCTGGCTGGTTTATTGCTGATAAATCTGGAGCCGGTGAGCGTGGGTCT
CGCGGTATCATTGCAGCACTGGGGCCAGATGGTAAGCCCTCCCGTATCGTAGTTATCTACACGACGGGGA
GTCAGGCAACTATGGATGAACGAAATAGACAGATCGCTGAGATAGGTGCCTCACTGATTAAGCATTGGTA
ACTGTCAGACCAAGTTTACTCATATATACTTTAGATTGATTTAAAACTTCATTTTTAATTTAAAAGGATC
TAGGTGAAGATCCTTTTTGATAATCTCATGACCAAAATCCCTTAACGTGAGTTTTCGTTCCACTGAGCGT
CAGACCCCGTAGAAAAGATCAAAGGATCTTCTTGAGATCCTTTTTTTCTGCGCGTAATCTGCTGCTTGCA
AACAAAAAAACCACCGCTACCAGCGGTGGTTTGTTTGCCGGATCAAGAGCTACCAACTCTTTTTCCGAAG
GTAACTGGCTTCAGCAGAGCGCAGATACCAAATACTGTTCTTCTAGTGTAGCCGTAGTTAGGCCACCACT
TCAAGAACTCTGTAGCACCGCCTACATACCTCGCTCTGCTAATCCTGTTACCAGTGGCTGCTGCCAGTGG
CGATAAGTCGTGTCTTACCGGGTTGGACTCAAGACGATAGTTACCGGATAAGGCGCAGCGGTCGGGCTGA
ACGGGGGGTTCGTGCACACAGCCCAGCTTGGAGCGAACGACCTACACCGAACTGAGATACCTACAGCGTG
AGCTATGAGAAAGCGCCACGCTTCCCGAAGGGAGAAAGGCGGACAGGTATCCGGTAAGCGGCAGGGTCGG
AACAGGAGAGCGCACGAGGGAGCTTCCAGGGGGAAACGCCTGGTATCTTTATAGTCCTGTCGGGTTTCGC
CACCTCTGACTTGAGCGTCGATTTTTGTGATGCTCGTCAGGGGGGCGGAGCCTATGGAAAAACGCCAGCA
ACGCGGCCTTTTTACGGTTCCTGGCCTTTTGCTGGCCTTTTGCTCACATGTTCTTTCCTGCGTTATCCCC
TGATTCTGTGGATAACCGTATTACCGCCTTTGAGTGAGCTGATACCGCTCGCCGCAGCCGAACGACCGAG
CGCAGCGAGTCAGTGAGCGAGGAAGCGGAAGAGCGCCCAATACGCAAACCGCCTCTCCCCGCGCGTTGGC
CGATTCATTAATGCAGCAAGCTCATGGCTGACTAATTTTTTTTATTTATGCAGAGGCCGAGGCCGCCTCG
GCCTCTGAGCTATTCCAGAAGTAGTGAGGAGGCTTTTTTGGAGGCCTAGGCTTTTGCAAAAAGCTCCCCG
TGGCACGACAGGTTTCCCGACTGGAAAGCGGGCAGTGAGCGCAACGCAATTAATGTGAGTTAGCTCACTC
ATTAGGCACCCCAGGCTTTACACTTTATGCTTCCGGCTCGTATGTTGTGTGGAATTGTGAGCGGATAACA
ATTTCACACAGGAAACAGCTATGACATGATTACGAATTTCACAAATAAAGCATTTTTTTCACTGCATTCT
AGTTGTGGTTTGTCCAAACTCATCAATGTATCTTATCATGTCTGGATCAACTGGATAACTCAAGCTAACC
AAAATCATCCCAAACTTCCCACCCCATACCCTATTACCACTGCCAATTACCTGTGGTTTCATTTACTCTA
AACCTGTGATTCCTCTGAATTATTTTCATTTTAAAGAAATTGTATTTGTTAAATATGTACTACAAACTTA
GTAGTTGGAAGGGCTAATTCACTCCCAAAGAAGACAAGATATCCTTGATCTGTGGATCTACCACACACAA
GGCTACTTCCCTGATTAGCAGAACTACACACCAGGGCCAGGGGTCAGATATCCACTGACCTTTGGATGGT
GCTACAAGCTAGTACCAGTTGAGCCAGATAAGGTAGAAGAGGCCAATAAAGGAGAGAACACCAGCTTGTT
ACACCCTGTGAGCCTGCATGGGATGGATGACCCGGAGAGAGAAGTGTTAGAGTGGAGGTTTGACAGCCGC
CTAGCATTTCATCACGTGGCCCGAGAGCTGCATCCGGAGTACTTCAAGAACTGCTGATATCGAGCTTGCT
ACAAGGGACTTTCCGCTGGGGACTTTCCAGGGAGGCGTGGCCTGGGCGGGACTGGGGAGTGGCGAGCCCT
CAGATCCTGCATATAAGCAGCTGCTTTTTGCCTGTACTGGGTCTCTCTGGTTAGACCAGATCTGAGCCTG
GGAGCTCTCTGGCTAACTAGGGAACCCACTGCTTAAGCCTCAATAAAGCTTGCCTTGAGTGCTTCAAGTA
GTGTGTGCCCGTCTGTTGTGTGACTCTGGTAACTAGAGATCCCTCAGACCCTTTTAGTCAGTGTGGAAAA
TCTCTAGCAGTGGCGCCCGAACAGGGACTTGAAAGCGAAAGGGAAACCAGAGGAGCTCTCTCGACGCAGG
ACTCGGCTTGCTGAAGCGCGCACGGCAAGAGGCGAGGGGCGGCGACTGGTGAGTACGCCAAAAATTTTGA
CTAGCGGAGGCTAGAAGGAGAGAGATGGGTGCGAGAGCGTCAGTATTAAGCGGGGGAGAATTAGATCGCG
ATGGGAAAAAATTCGGTTAAGGCCAGGGGGAAAGAAAAAATATAAATTAAAACATATAGTATGGGCAAGC
AGGGAGCTAGAACGATTCGCAGTTAATCCTGGCCTGTTAGAAACATCAGAAGGCTGTAGACAAATACTGG
GACAGCTACAACCATCCCTTCAGACAGGATCAGAAGAACTTAGATCATTATATAATACAGTAGCAACCCT
CTATTGTGTGCATCAAAGGATAGAGATAAAAGACACCAAGGAAGCTTTAGACAAGATAGAGGAAGAGCAA
AACAAAAGTAAGACCACCGCACAGCAAGCGGCCGGCCGCTGATCTTCAGACCTGGAGGAGGAGATATGAG
GGACAATTGGAGAAGTGAATTATATAAATATAAAGTAGTAAAAATTGAACCATTAGGAGTAGCACCCACC
AAGGCAAAGAGAAGAGTGGTGCAGAGAGAAAAAAGAGCAGTGGGAATAGGAGCTTTGTTCCTTGGGTTCT
TGGGAGCAGCAGGAAGCACTATGGGCGCAGCGTCAATGACGCTGACGGTACAGGCCAGACAATTATTGTC
TGGTATAGTGCAGCAGCAGAACAATTTGCTGAGGGCTATTGAGGCGCAACAGCATCTGTTGCAACTCACA
GTCTGGGGCATCAAGCAGCTCCAGGCAAGAATCCTGGCTGTGGAAAGATACCTAAAGGATCAACAGCTCC
TGGGGATTTGGGGTTGCTCTGGAAAACTCATTTGCACCACTGCTGTGCCTTGGAATGCTAGTTGGAGTAA
TAAATCTCTGGAACAGATTTGGAATCACACGACCTGGATGGAGTGGGACAGAGAAATTAACAATTACACA
AGCTTAATACACTCCTTAATTGAAGAATCGCAAAACCAGCAAGAAAAGAATGAACAAGAATTATTGGAAT
TAGATAAATGGGCAAGTTTGTGGAATTGGTTTAACATAACAAATTGGCTGTGGTATATAAAATTATTCAT
AATGATAGTAGGAGGCTTGGTAGGTTTAAGAATAGTTTTTGCTGTACTTTCTATAGTGAATAGAGTTAGG
CAGGGATATTCACCATTATCGTTTCAGACCCACCTCCCAACCCCGAGGGGACCCGACAGGCCCGAAGGAA
TAGAAGAAGAAGGTGGAGAGAGAGACAGAGACAGATCCATTCGATTAGTGAACGGATCTCGACGGTATCG
CCGAATTCACAAATGGCAGTATTCATCCACAATTTTAAAAGAAAAGGGGGGATTGGGGGGTACAGTGCAG
GGGAAAGAATAGTAGACATAATAGCAACAGACATACAAACTAAAGAATTACAAAAACAAATTACAAAAAT
TCAAAATTTT
Features (pLannotate 1.2.2; 30 found; start..end, strand, type, name):
     48..1226    +  promoter       EF-1α promoter: strong constitutive promoter for human elongation factor EF-1α
   1247..1267    +  protein_bind   attB1: mutant version of attB; core recombination site for the Gateway® BP reaction BP Clonase™
   1273..3570    +  CDS            BRAF: BRAF_HUMAN - Also known as BRAF1, RAFB1. Experimental evidence at protein level: Swiss-Prot protein existence level 1. Protein kinase involved in the transduction of mitogenic signals from the cell membrane to the nucleus (Probable). Phosphorylates MAP2K1, and thereby activates the MAP kinase signal transduction pathway (PubMed:21441910, PubMed:29433126). May play a role in the postsynaptic responses of hippocampal neurons (PubMed:1508179). From Homo sapiens (Human).
   3575..3599    -  protein_bind   attB2: mutant version of attB; recombination site for the Gateway® BP reaction BP Clonase™
   3607..3625    +  promoter       T3 promoter: promoter for bacteriophage T3 RNA polymerase
   3651..3669    -  promoter       T7 promoter: promoter for bacteriophage T7 RNA polymerase
   3675..3693    -  protein_bind   attB4 (fragment): mutant version of attB; core recombination site for the Gateway® BP reaction BP Clonase™
   3749..3790    +  CDS            V5 tag: epitope tag from simian virus 5
   3916..4378    +  misc_feature   IRES: internal ribosome entry site (IRES) of the encephalomyocarditis virus (EMCV)
   4392..4989    +  CDS            PuroR (fragment): puromycin N-acetyltransferase; pac from Streptomyces; confers resistance to puromycin
   5005..5593    +  misc_feature   WPRE: woodchuck hepatitis virus posttranscriptional regulatory element
   5601..5666    +  CDS            nef (fragment): NEF_HV1Z2 - Experimental evidence at protein level: Swiss-Prot protein existence level 1. Extracellular Nef protein targets CD4(+) T-lymphocytes for apoptosis by interacting with CXCR4 surface receptors. From Human immunodeficiency virus type 1 group M subtype D (isolate Z2/CDC-Z34) (HIV-1).
   5668..5901    +  LTR            3' LTR (ΔU3): self-inactivating 3' long terminal repeat (LTR) from HIV-1
   6106..6210    +  promoter       AmpR promoter: bla
   6211..7071    +  CDS            AmpR: β-lactamase; bla; confers resistance to ampicillin, carbenicillin, and related antibiotics
   7242..7830    +  rep_origin     ori: high-copy-number ColE1/pMB1/pBR322/pUC origin of replication
   8013..8067    +  CDS            lacI (fragment): lac repressor; lacI; The lac repressor binds to the lac operator to inhibit transcription in E. coli. This inhibition can be relieved by adding lactose or isopropyl-β-D-thiogalactopyranoside (IPTG).
   8073..8166    +  rep_origin     SV40 ori (fragment): SV40 origin of replication
   8191..8228    +  CDS            lacI (fragment): lac repressor; lacI; The lac repressor binds to the lac operator to inhibit transcription in E. coli. This inhibition can be relieved by adding lactose or isopropyl-β-D-thiogalactopyranoside (IPTG).
   8241..8262    +  protein_bind   CAP binding site: CAP binding activates transcription in the presence of cAMP. E. coli catabolite activator protein
   8277..8307    +  promoter       lac promoter: promoter for the E. coli lac operon
   8311..8333    +  protein_bind   lac operator (fragment): The lac repressor binds to the lac operator to inhibit transcription in E. coli. This inhibition can be relieved by adding lactose or isopropyl-β-D-thiogalactopyranoside (IPTG). lac repressor encoded by lacI
   8365..8448    +  polyA_signal   SV40 poly(A) signal (fragment): SV40 polyadenylation signal
   8615..8944    +  CDS            nef (fragment): NEF_HV1BR - Experimental evidence at protein level: Swiss-Prot protein existence level 1. Extracellular Nef protein targets CD4(+) T-lymphocytes for apoptosis by interacting with CXCR4 surface receptors (PubMed:14990729). From Human immunodeficiency virus type 1 group M subtype B (isolate BRU/LAI) (HIV-1).
   8992..9249    +  LTR            5' LTR (truncated): truncated 5' long terminal repeat (LTR) from HIV-1
   9296..9421    +  misc_feature   HIV-1 Ψ: packaging signal of human immunodeficiency virus type 1
   9405..9743    +  CDS            HIV-1 gag (fragment): gag protein from human immunodeficiency virus 1; gag
   9918..10151   +  misc_feature   RRE: The Rev response element (RRE) of HIV-1 allows for Rev-dependent mRNA export from the nucleus to the cytoplasm.
  10528..10628   +  CDS            Rev (fragment): human immunodeficiency virus 1 (HIV-1) Rev protein; rev; enhances nuclear export of unspliced and incompletely spliced viral mRNAs
  10673..10790   +  misc_feature   cPPT/CTS: central polypurine tract and central termination sequence of HIV-1
