[The description below was written by a language model from this plasmid's Addgene catalogue record and pLannotate feature annotations shown in this document.]
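Description:
pHAGE-BRAF-M517I is an HIV-1-based lentiviral expression plasmid of about 10.8 kb, built on the pHAGE backbone, that delivers human BRAF carrying the M517I substitution into mammalian cells. In bacteria it is maintained through a high-copy ColE1/pUC-type origin and selected with ampicillin via β-lactamase. The record lists a recombination-deficient strain (Stbl3), a common choice for plasmids with repeated LTR sequences.

The transfer cassette lies between a truncated 5' LTR and a self-inactivating ΔU3 3' LTR. It includes the Ψ packaging signal with an adjoining gag fragment, the Rev response element for Rev-dependent nuclear export of the genomic RNA, and the cPPT/CTS, which aids nuclear import of the reverse-transcribed genome. Within this frame, the strong constitutive EF-1α promoter drives the BRAF open reading frame, which is flanked by attB1 and attB2 sites left by Gateway recombination. Downstream are small T3 and T7 promoter remnants, a partial attB4 site and a V5 epitope sequence. The V5 tag sits well beyond attB2, and the record does not show whether it is translated in frame with BRAF, so a tagged product should not be assumed. An EMCV IRES then allows translation of puromycin N-acetyltransferase from the same transcript, linking puromycin selection of transduced cells to transgene expression, and a WPRE enhances transcript stability and expression.

BRAF is a serine/threonine kinase that phosphorylates MAP2K1 to activate the MAP kinase pathway. This construct comes from a study on systematic functional annotation of somatic cancer mutations, where stable expression of a single variant lets its effect on signalling or cell behaviour be assessed.
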