Addgene plasmid #116184: pHAGE-BRAF-M517I
Purpose: Lentiviral expression of BRAF M517I
Depositing lab: Gordon Mills & Kenneth Scott. Depositing organization: Baylor College of Medicine. Publication: Systematic Functional Annotation of Somatic Mutations in Cancer. Ng PK, Li J, Jeong KJ, Shao S, Chen H, Tsang YH, Sengupta S, Wang Z, Bhavana VH, Tran R, Soewito S, Minussi DC, Moreno D, Kong K, Dogruluk T, Lu H, Gao J, Tokheim C, Zhou DC, Johnson AM, Zeng J, Ip CKM, Ju Z, Wester M, Yu S, Li Y, Vellano CP, Schultz N, Karchin R, Ding L, Lu Y, Cheung LWT, Chen K, Shaw KR, Meric-Bernstam F, Scott KL, Yi S, Sahni N, Liang H, Mills GB. Cancer Cell. 2018 Mar 12;33(3):450-462.e10. doi: 10.1016/j.ccell.2018.01.021. PubMed 29533785.
Backbone
  Vector backbone: pHAGE
  Vector type: Lentiviral
Growth in bacteria
  Bacterial resistance: Ampicillin, 100 μg/mL
  Growth temperature: 37°C
  Growth strain: Stbl3
  Copy number: High Copy
Gene/Insert
  Gene/Insert name: BRAF
  Species: H. sapiens (human)
  Mutation: M517I
  Entrez Gene: BRAF (a.k.a. B-RAF1, B-raf, BRAF-1, BRAF1, NS7, RAFB1)
  Cloning method: Gateway Cloning
Terms and licenses: Academic/Nonprofit Terms; Industry Terms: Not Available to Industry
How to cite: pHAGE-BRAF-M517I was a gift from Gordon Mills & Kenneth Scott (Addgene plasmid # 116184 ; http://n2t.net/addgene:116184 ; RRID:Addgene_116184)
