>Addgene plasmid #116184 | pHAGE-BRAF-M517I | depositor partial sequence | sequence record 219057 | insert
ATGGCGGCGCTGAGCGGTGGCGGTGGTGGCGGCGCGGAGCCGGGCCAGGCTCTGTTCAACGGGGACATGG
AGCCCGAGGCCGGCGCCGGCGCCGGCGCCGCGGCCTCTTCGGCTGCGGACCCTGCCATTCCGGAGGAGGT
GTGGAATATCAAACAAATGATTAAGTTGACACAGGAACATATAGAGGCCCTATTGGACAAATTTGGTGGG
GAGCATAATCCACCATCAATATATCTGGAGGCCTATGAAGAATACACCAGCAAGCTAGATGCACTCCAAC
AAAGAGAACAACAGTTATTGGAATCTCTGGGGAACGGAACTGATTTTTCTGTTTCTAGCTCTGCATCAAT
GGATACCGTTACATCTTCTTCCTCTTCTAGCCTTTCAGTGCTACCTTCATCTCTTTCAGTTTTTCAAAAT
CCCACAGATGTGGCACGGAGCAACCCCAAGTCACCACAAAAACCTATCGTTAGAGTCTTCCTGCCCAACA
AACAGAGGACAGTGGTACCTGCAAGGTGTGGAGTTACAGTCCGAGACAGTCTAAAGAAAGCACTGATGAT
GAGAGGTCTAATCCCAGAGTGCTGTGCTGTTTACAGAATTCAGGATGGAGAGAAGAAACCAATTGGTTGG
GACACTGATATTTCCTGGCTTACTGGAGAAGAATTGCATGTGGAAGTGTTGGAGAATGTTCCACTTACAA
CACACAACTTTGTACGAAAAACGTTTTTCACCTTAGCATTTTGTGACTTTTGTCGAAAGCTGCTTTTCCA
GGGTTTCCGCTGTCAAACATGTGGTTATAAATTTCACCAGCGTTGTAGTACAGAAGTTCCACTGATGTGT
GTTAATTATGACCAACTTGATTTGCTGTTTGTCTCCAAGTTCTTTGAACACCACCCAATACCACAGGAAG
AGGCGTCCTTAGCAGAGACTGCCCTAACATCTGGATCATCCCCTTCCGCACCCGCCTCGGACTCTATTGG
GCCCCAAATTCTCACCAGTCCGTCTCCTTCAAAATCCATTCCAATTCCACAGCCCTTCCGACCAGCAGAT
GAAGATCATCGAAATCAATTTGGGCAACGAGACCGATCCTCATCAGCTCCCAATGTGCATATAAACACAA
TAGAACCTGTCAATATTGATGACTTGATTAGAGACCAAGGATTTCGTGGTGATGGAGGATCAACCACAGG
TTTGTCTGCTACCCCCCCTGCCTCATTACCTGGCTCACTAACTAACGTGAAAGCCTTACAGAAATCTCCA
GGACCTCAGCGAGAAAGGAAGTCATCTTCATCCTCAGAAGACAGGAATCGAATGAAAACACTTGGTAGAC
GGGACTCGAGTGATGATTGGGAGATTCCTGATGGGCAGATTACAGTGGGACAAAGAATTGGATCTGGATC
ATTTGGAACAGTCTACAAGGGAAAGTGGCATGGTGATGTGGCAGTGAAAATGTTGAATGTGACAGCACCT
ACACCTCAGCAGTTACAAGCCTTCAAAAATGAAGTAGGAGTACTCAGGAAAACACGACATGTGAATATCC
TACTCTTCATTGGCTATTCCACAAAGCCACAACTGGCTATTGTTACCCAGTGGTGTGAGGGCTCCAGCTT
GTATCACCATCTCCATATCATTGAGACCAAATTTGAGATGATCAAACTTATAGATATTGCACGACAGACT
GCACAGGGCATGGATTACTTACACGCCAAGTCAATCATCCACAGAGACCTCAAGAGTAATAATATATTTC
TTCATGAAGACCTCACAGTAAAAATAGGTGATTTTGGTCTAGCTACAGTGAAATCTCGATGGAGTGGGTC
CCATCAGTTTGAACAGTTGTCTGGATCCATTTTGTGGATGGCACCAGAAGTCATCAGAATGCAAGATAAA
AATCCATACAGCTTTCAGTCAGATGTATATGCATTTGGAATTGTTCTGTATGAATTGATGACTGGACAGT
TACCTTATTCAAACATCAACAACAGGGACCAGATAATTTTTATGGTGGGACGAGGATACCTGTCTCCAGA
TCTCAGTAAGGTACGGAGTAACTGTCCAAAAGCCATGAAGAGATTAATGGCAGAGTGCCTCAAAAAGAAA
AGAGATGAGAGACCACTCTTTCCCCAAATTCTCGCCTCTATTGAGCTGCTGGCCCGCTCATTGCCAAAAA
TTCACCGCAGTGCATCAGAACCCTCCTTGAATCGGGCTGGTTTCCAAACAGAGGATTTTAGTCTATATGC
TTGTGCTTCTCCAAAAACACCCATCCAGGCAGGGGGATATGGTGCGTTTCCTGTCCACTAG
